Addgene plasmid #102622: pET28a-6XHis-SUMO-SIRT2
Purpose: Expresses a truncation (aa38-356) of human SIRT2 isoform 1 in bacteria for purification
Depositing lab: Hening Lin. Depositing organization: Cornell University. Publication: A SIRT2-Selective Inhibitor Promotes c-Myc Oncoprotein Degradation and Exhibits Broad Anticancer Activity. Jing H, Hu J, He B, Negron Abril YL, Stupinski J, Weiser K, Carbonaro M, Chiang YL, Southard T, Giannakakou P, Weiss RS, Lin H. Cancer Cell. 2016 Mar 14;29(3):297-310. doi: 10.1016/j.ccell.2016.02.007. PubMed 26977881.
Backbone
  Vector backbone: pET28a-6XHis-SUMO
  Backbone size w/o insert (bp): 5633
  Total vector size (bp): 6571
  Vector type: Bacterial Expression
Growth in bacteria
  Bacterial resistance: Kanamycin, 50 μg/mL
  Growth temperature: 37°C
  Growth strain: DH5alpha
  Copy number: Low Copy
Gene/Insert
  Gene/Insert name: SIRT2 (alt name: Sirtuin 2)
  Species: H. sapiens (human)
  Insert size (bp): 984
  Mutation: Deleted amino acids 1-37 and 357-389
  GenBank ID: NC_000019.10
  Entrez Gene: SIRT2 (a.k.a. SIR2, SIR2L, SIR2L2)
  Tag / fusion protein: 6XHis-SUMO (N terminal on backbone)
  Cloning method: Restriction Enzyme; 5′ cloning site BamHI (not destroyed); 3′ cloning site XhoI (not destroyed)
  Sequencing primers: 5′ T7 promoter, TAATACGACTCACTATAGGG; 3′ T7 terminator, GCTAGTTATTGCTCAGCGG
Terms and licenses: Academic/Nonprofit Terms; Industry Terms: Not Available to Industry
How to cite: pET28a-6XHis-SUMO-SIRT2 was a gift from Hening Lin (Addgene plasmid # 102622 ; http://n2t.net/addgene:102622 ; RRID:Addgene_102622)
