[The description below was written by a language model from this plasmid's Addgene catalogue record and pLannotate feature annotations shown in this document.]
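Description:
pET28a-6XHis-SUMO-SIRT2 is a bacterial expression plasmid of about 6.6 kb, built on a pET28a derivative that already carries an N-terminal 6xHis-SUMO fusion partner. It is propagated in E. coli under kanamycin selection (aph(3')-Ia). It replicates from a pBR322-type ColE1 origin accompanied by the bom region and the rop gene, which is consistent with the low copy number listed in the record. An f1 origin is also present. The short tetracycline-resistance and AmpR promoter fragments in the annotation are most likely non-functional backbone matches.

The insert is a truncated human SIRT2 (isoform 1, residues 38-356, lacking amino acids 1-37 and 357-389), cloned between BamHI and XhoI sites that both remain intact. Expression is driven by a T7 promoter with an adjacent lac operator and the T7 gene 10 ribosome binding site, and it ends at the T7 terminator. The plasmid-borne lacI supplies repressor, so transcription is IPTG-inducible in a host that provides T7 RNA polymerase. The reading frame runs from a His tag through a thrombin cleavage site and yeast SMT3-derived SUMO into SIRT2. The His tag allows metal-affinity capture, and SUMO is a cleavable ubiquitin-like tag. A short His-tag match lies downstream of the insert, where pET28a normally encodes a C-terminal tag, but the record does not say whether it is translated. The annotated "capTEV" and "SET1" fragments appear to be partial similarity matches rather than intended elements.

The stated purpose is production of this SIRT2 truncation in bacteria for purification. The associated publication concerns a SIRT2-selective inhibitor.
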