Features (pLannotate 1.2.2; 22 found; start..end, strand, type, name):
      1..429     +  rep_origin     f1 ori (sequence partly withheld): f1 bacteriophage origin of replication; arrow indicates direction of (+) strand synthesis
    482..539     +  promoter       AmpR promoter (fragment): bla
    548..1363    -  CDS            KanR: aminoglycoside phosphotransferase; aph(3')-Ia; confers resistance to kanamycin in bacteria or G418 (Geneticin®) in eukaryotes
   1485..2073    +  rep_origin     ori: high-copy-number ColE1/pMB1/pBR322/pUC origin of replication
   2259..2398    -  misc_feature   bom: basis of mobility region from pBR322
   2500..2691    -  CDS            rop: Rop protein, which maintains plasmids at low copy number; rop
   2708..3088    +  CDS            YPB1_ECOLX: Protein predicted: Swiss-Prot protein existence level 4. From Escherichia coli.
   3160..3451    -  CDS            TcR (fragment): tetracycline efflux protein; tet; confers resistance to tetracycline
   3466..3487    -  protein_bind   CAP binding site: CAP binding activates transcription in the presence of cAMP. E. coli catabolite activator protein
   3500..4582    -  CDS            lacI: lac repressor; lacI; The lac repressor binds to the lac operator to inhibit transcription in E. coli. This inhibition can be relieved by adding lactose or isopropyl-β-D-thiogalactopyranoside (IPTG).
   4583..4660    -  promoter       lacI promoter: lacI
   4668..4947    -  CDS            TcR (fragment): tetracycline efflux protein; tet; confers resistance to tetracycline
   4969..4987    +  promoter       T7 promoter: promoter for bacteriophage T7 RNA polymerase
   4988..5012    +  protein_bind   lac operator: The lac repressor binds to the lac operator to inhibit transcription in E. coli. This inhibition can be relieved by adding lactose or isopropyl-β-D-thiogalactopyranoside (IPTG). lac repressor encoded by lacI
   5027..5049    +  RBS            RBS: efficient ribosome binding site from bacteriophage T7 gene 10 (Olins and Rangwala, 1989)
   5068..5084    +  CDS            capTEV™ (fragment): composite tag for in vivo biotinylation, TEV protease cleavage, and 6xHis tagging
   5095..5112    +  CDS            thrombin site: thrombin recognition and cleavage site
   5125..5417    +  CDS            SUMO (fragment): cleavable ubiquitin-like protein tag; S. cerevisiae SMT3 (truncated)
   5413..6390    +  CDS            SIRT2 (fragment): SIR2_HUMAN - Also known as SIR2L, SIR2L2. Experimental evidence at protein level: Swiss-Prot protein existence level 1. [Isoform 5]: Lacks deacetylation activity. From Homo sapiens (Human).
   6400..6417    +  CDS            9xHis (fragment): 9xHis affinity tag
   6427..6476    +  CDS            SET1 (fragment): solubility-enhancement tag derived from T7 phage gene 10B
   6484..6531    +  terminator     T7 terminator: transcription terminator for bacteriophage T7 RNA polymerase
>Addgene plasmid #102622 | pET28a-6XHis-SUMO-SIRT2 | addgene full sequence | sequence record 198814 | Addgene NGS Result
[124 nt withheld, positions 1-124]
C
[91 nt withheld, positions 126-216]
A
[49 nt withheld, positions 218-266]
CCTTTGACGTTGGAGTCCACGTTCTTT
[37 nt withheld, positions 294-330]
ACCCTATCTCGGTCTATTCTTTTGATTTATAAGGGATTTTGCCGATTTCGGCCTATTGGTTAAAAAATGA
GCTGATTTAACAAAAATTTAACGCGAATTTTAACAAAATATTAACGCTTACAATTTAGGTGGCACTTTTC
GGGGAAATGTGCGCGGAACCCCTATTTGTTTATTTTTCTAAATACATTCAAATATGTATCCGCTCATGAA
TTAATTCTTAGAAAAACTCATCGAGCATCAAATGAAACTGCAATTTATTCATATCAGGATTATCAATACC
ATATTTTTGAAAAAGCCGTTTCTGTAATGAAGGAGAAAACTCACCGAGGCAGTTCCATAGGATGGCAAGA
TCCTGGTATCGGTCTGCGATTCCGACTCGTCCAACATCAATACAACCTATTAATTTCCCCTCGTCAAAAA
TAAGGTTATCAAGTGAGAAATCACCATGAGTGACGACTGAATCCGGTGAGAATGGCAAAAGTTTATGCAT
TTCTTTCCAGACTTGTTCAACAGGCCAGCCATTACGCTCGTCATCAAAATCACTCGCATCAACCAAACCG
TTATTCATTCGTGATTGCGCCTGAGCGAGACGAAATACGCGATCGCTGTTAAAAGGACAATTACAAACAG
GAATCGAATGCAACCGGCGCAGGAACACTGCCAGCGCATCAACAATATTTTCACCTGAATCAGGATATTC
TTCTAATACCTGGAATGCTGTTTTCCCGGGGATCGCAGTGGTGAGTAACCATGCATCATCAGGAGTACGG
ATAAAATGCTTGATGGTCGGAAGAGGCATAAATTCCGTCAGCCAGTTTAGTCTGACCATCTCATCTGTAA
CATCATTGGCAACGCTACCTTTGCCATGTTTCAGAAACAACTCTGGCGCATCGGGCTTCCCATACAATCG
ATAGATTGTCGCACCTGATTGCCCGACATTATCGCGAGCCCATTTATACCCATATAAATCAGCATCCATG
TTGGAATTTAATCGCGGCCTAGAGCAAGACGTTTCCCGTTGAATATGGCTCATAACACCCCTTGTATTAC
TGTTTATGTAAGCAGACAGTTTTATTGTTCATGACCAAAATCCCTTAACGTGAGTTTTCGTTCCACTGAG
CGTCAGACCCCGTAGAAAAGATCAAAGGATCTTCTTGAGATCCTTTTTTTCTGCGCGTAATCTGCTGCTT
GCAAACAAAAAAACCACCGCTACCAGCGGTGGTTTGTTTGCCGGATCAAGAGCTACCAACTCTTTTTCCG
AAGGTAACTGGCTTCAGCAGAGCGCAGATACCAAATACTGTCCTTCTAGTGTAGCCGTAGTTAGGCCACC
ACTTCAAGAACTCTGTAGCACCGCCTACATACCTCGCTCTGCTAATCCTGTTACCAGTGGCTGCTGCCAG
TGGCGATAAGTCGTGTCTTACCGGGTTGGACTCAAGACGATAGTTACCGGATAAGGCGCAGCGGTCGGGC
TGAACGGGGGGTTCGTGCACACAGCCCAGCTTGGAGCGAACGACCTACACCGAACTGAGATACCTACAGC
GTGAGCTATGAGAAAGCGCCACGCTTCCCGAAGGGAGAAAGGCGGACAGGTATCCGGTAAGCGGCAGGGT
CGGAACAGGAGAGCGCACGAGGGAGCTTCCAGGGGGAAACGCCTGGTATCTTTATAGTCCTGTCGGGTTT
CGCCACCTCTGACTTGAGCGTCGATTTTTGTGATGCTCGTCAGGGGGGCGGAGCCTATGGAAAAACGCCA
GCAACGCGGCCTTTTTACGGTTCCTGGCCTTTTGCTGGCCTTTTGCTCACATGTTCTTTCCTGCGTTATC
CCCTGATTCTGTGGATAACCGTATTACCGCCTTTGAGTGAGCTGATACCGCTCGCCGCAGCCGAACGACC
GAGCGCAGCGAGTCAGTGAGCGAGGAAGCGGAAGAGCGCCTGATGCGGTATTTTCTCCTTACGCATCTGT
GCGGTATTTCACACCGCAATGGTGCACTCTCAGTACAATCTGCTCTGATGCCGCATAGTTAAGCCAGTAT
ACACTCCGCTATCGCTACGTGACTGGGTCATGGCTGCGCCCCGACACCCGCCAACACCCGCTGACGCGCC
CTGACGGGCTTGTCTGCTCCCGGCATCCGCTTACAGACAAGCTGTGACCGTCTCCGGGAGCTGCATGTGT
CAGAGGTTTTCACCGTCATCACCGAAACGCGCGAGGCAGCTGCGGTAAAGCTCATCAGCGTGGTCGTGAA
GCGATTCACAGATGTCTGCCTGTTCATCCGCGTCCAGCTCGTTGAGTTTCTCCAGAAGCGTTAATGTCTG
GCTTCTGATAAAGCGGGCCATGTTAAGGGCGGTTTTTTCCTGTTTGGTCACTGATGCCTCCGTGTAAGGG
GGATTTCTGTTCATGGGGGTAATGATACCGATGAAACGAGAGAGGATGCTCACGATACGGGTTACTGATG
ATGAACATGCCCGGTTACTGGAACGTTGTGAGGGTAAACAACTGGCGGTATGGATGCGGCGGGACCAGAG
AAAAATCACTCAGGGTCAATGCCAGCGCTTCGTTAATACAGATGTAGGTGTTCCACAGGGTAGCCAGCAG
CATCCTGCGATGCAGATCCGGAACATAATGGTGCAGGGCGCTGACTTCCGCGTTTCCAGACTTTACGAAA
CACGGAAACCGAAGACCATTCATGTTGTTGCTCAGGTCGCAGACGTTTTGCAGCAGCAGTCGCTTCACGT
TCGCTCGCGTATCGGTGATTCATTCTGCTAACCAGTAAGGCAACCCCGCCAGCCTAGCCGGGTCCTCAAC
GACAGGAGCACGATCATGCGCACCCGTGGGGCCGCCATGCCGGCGATAATGGCCTGCTTCTCGCCGAAAC
GTTTGGTGGCGGGACCAGTGACGAAGGCTTGAGCGAGGGCGTGCAAGATTCCGAATACCGCAAGCGACAG
GCCGATCATCGTCGCGCTCCAGCGAAAGCGGTCCTCGCCGAAAATGACCCAGAGCGCTGCCGGCACCTGT
CCTACGAGTTGCATGATAAAGAAGACAGTCATAAGTGCGGCGACGATAGTCATGCCCCGCGCCCACCGGA
AGGAGCTGACTGGGTTGAAGGCTCTCAAGGGCATCGGTCGAGATCCCGGTGCCTAATGAGTGAGCTAACT
TACATTAATTGCGTTGCGCTCACTGCCCGCTTTCCAGTCGGGAAACCTGTCGTGCCAGCTGCATTAATGA
ATCGGCCAACGCGCGGGGAGAGGCGGTTTGCGTATTGGGCGCCAGGGTGGTTTTTCTTTTCACCAGTGAG
ACGGGCAACAGCTGATTGCCCTTCACCGCCTGGCCCTGAGAGAGTTGCAGCAAGCGGTCCACGCTGGTTT
GCCCCAGCAGGCGAAAATCCTGTTTGATGGTGGTTAACGGCGGGATATAACATGAGCTGTCTTCGGTATC
GTCGTATCCCACTACCGAGATATCCGCACCAACGCGCAGCCCGGACTCGGTAATGGCGCGCATTGCGCCC
AGCGCCATCTGATCGTTGGCAACCAGCATCGCAGTGGGAACGATGCCCTCATTCAGCATTTGCATGGTTT
GTTGAAAACCGGACATGGCACTCCAGTCGCCTTCCCGTTCCGCTATCGGCTGAATTTGATTGCGAGTGAG
ATATTTATGCCAGCCAGCCAGACGCAGACGCGCCGAGACAGAACTTAATGGGCCCGCTAACAGCGCGATT
TGCTGGTGACCCAATGCGACCAGATGCTCCACGCCCAGTCGCGTACCGTCTTCATGGGAGAAAATAATAC
TGTTGATGGGTGTCTGGTCAGAGACATCAAGAAATAACGCCGGAACATTAGTGCAGGCAGCTTCCACAGC
AATGGCATCCTGGTCATCCAGCGGATAGTTAATGATCAGCCCACTGACGCGTTGCGCGAGAAGATTGTGC
ACCGCCGCTTTACAGGCTTCGACGCCGCTTCGTTCTACCATCGACACCACCACGCTGGCACCCAGTTGAT
CGGCGCGAGATTTAATCGCCGCGACAATTTGCGACGGCGCGTGCAGGGCCAGACTGGAGGTGGCAACGCC
AATCAGCAACGACTGTTTGCCCGCCAGTTGTTGTGCCACGCGGTTGGGAATGTAATTCAGCTCCGCCATC
GCCGCTTCCACTTTTTCCCGCGTTTTCGCAGAAACGTGGCTGGCCTGGTTCACCACGCGGGAAACGGTCT
GATAAGAGACACCGGCATACTCTGCGACATCGTATAACGTTACTGGTTTCACATTCACCACCCTGAATTG
ACTCTCTTCCGGGCGCTATCATGCCATACCGCGAAAGGTTTTGCGCCATTCGATGGTGTCCGGGATCTCG
ACGCTCTCCCTTATGCGACTCCTGCATTAGGAAGCAGCCCAGTAGTAGGTTGAGGCCGTTGAGCACCGCC
GCCGCAAGGAATGGTGCATGCAAGGAGATGGCGCCCAACAGTCCCCCGGCCACGGGGCCTGCCACCATAC
CCACGCCGAAACAAGCGCTCATGAGCCCGAAGTGGCGAGCCCGATCTTCCCCATCGGTGATGTCGGCGAT
ATAGGCGCCAGCAACCGCACCTGTGGCGCCGGTGATGCCGGCCACGATGCGTCCGGCGTAGAGGATCGAG
ATCTCGATCCCGCGAAATTAATACGACTCACTATAGGGGAATTGTGAGCGGATAACAATTCCCCTCTAGA
AATAATTTTGTTTAACTTTAAGAAGGAGATATACCATGGGCAGCAGCCATCATCATCATCATCACAGCAG
CGGCCTGGTGCCGCGCGGCAGCCATATGGCTAGCATGTCGGACTCAGAAGTCAATCAAGAAGCTAAGCCA
GAGGTCAAGCCAGAAGTCAAGCCTGAGACTCACATCAATTTAAAGGTGTCCGATGGATCTTCAGAGATCT
TCTTCAAGATCAAAAAGACCACTCCTTTAAGAAGGCTGATGGAAGCGTTCGCTAAAAGACAGGGTAAGGA
AATGGACTCCTTAAGATTCTTGTACGACGGTATTAGAATCCAAGCTGATCAGACCCCTGAAGATTTGGAC
ATGGAGGATAACGATATTATTGAGGCTCACAGAGAACAGATTGGTGGATCCGGAGAAGCAGACATGGACT
TCCTGCGGAACTTATTCTCCCAGACGCTCAGCCTGGGCAGCCAGAAGGAGCGTCTGCTGGACGAGCTGAC
CTTGGAAGGGGTGGCCCGGTACATGCAGAGCGAACGCTGTCGCAGAGTCATCTGTTTGGTGGGAGCTGGA
ATCTCCACATCCGCAGGCATCCCCGACTTTCGCTCTCCATCCACCGGCCTCTATGACAACCTAGAGAAGT
ACCATCTTCCCTACCCAGAGGCCATCTTTGAGATCAGCTATTTCAAGAAACATCCGGAACCCTTCTTCGC
CCTCGCCAAGGAACTCTATCCTGGGCAGTTCAAGCCAACCATCTGTCACTACTTCATGCGCCTGCTGAAG
GACAAGGGGCTACTCCTGCGCTGCTACACGCAGAACATAGATACCCTGGAGCGAATAGCCGGGCTGGAAC
AGGAGGACTTGGTGGAGGCGCACGGCACCTTCTACACATCACACTGCGTCAGCGCCAGCTGCCGGCACGA
ATACCCGCTAAGCTGGATGAAAGAGAAGATCTTCTCTGAGGTGACGCCCAAGTGTGAAGACTGTCAGAGC
CTGGTGAAGCCTGATATCGTCTTTTTTGGTGAGAGCCTCCCAGCGCGTTTCTTCTCCTGTATGCAGTCAG
ACTTCCTGAAGGTGGACCTCCTCCTGGTCATGGGTACCTCCTTGCAGGTGCAGCCCTTTGCCTCCCTCAT
CAGCAAGGCACCCCTCTCCACCCCTCGCCTGCTCATCAACAAGGAGAAAGCTGGCCAGTCGGACCCTTTC
CTGGGGATGATTATGGGCCTCGGAGGAGGCATGGACTTTGACTCCAAGAAGGCCTACAGGGACGTGGCCT
GGCTGGGTGAATGCGACCAGGGCTGCCTGGCCCTTGCTGAGCTCCTTGGATGGAAGAAGGAGCTGGAGGA
CCTTGTCCGGAGGGAGCACGCCAGCATAGATGCCCAGTCGTAACTCGAGCACCACCACCACCACCACTGA
GATCCGGCTGCTAACAAAGCCCGAAAGGAAGCTGAGTTGGCTGCTGCCACCGCTGAGCAATAACTAGCAT
AACCCCTTGGGGCCTCTAAACGGGTCTTGAGGGGTTTTTTGCTGAAAGGAGGAACTATATCCGGATTGGC
GAATGGG
